Addgene plasmid #49132: pEMS2025
Purpose: AAV plasmid with NOV (Ple303) promoter driving expression of iCre.
Depositing lab: Elizabeth Simpson. Depositing organization: University of British Columbia. Publication: New MiniPromoter Ple345 (NEFL) Drives Strong and Specific Expression in Retinal Ganglion Cells of Mouse and Primate Retina. Simpson E, Korecki AJ, Fornes O, McGill TJ, Cueva-Vargas JL, Agostinone J, Farkas RA, Hickmott JW, Lam SL, Mathelier A, Renner LM, Stoddard J, Zhou M, Di Polo A, Neuringer M, Wasserman WW. Hum Gene Ther. 2018 Jul 31. doi: 10.1089/hum.2018.118. PubMed 30062914.
Backbone
  Vector backbone: AAV2
  Vector type: Mammalian Expression, AAV
Growth in bacteria
  Bacterial resistance: Ampicillin, 100 μg/mL
  Growth temperature: 30°C
  Growth strain: Stbl2
  Copy number: Low Copy
Gene/Insert
  Gene/Insert name: ssAAV-Ple303-iCre (alt name: iCre)
  Species: Synthetic
  Promoter: NOV
  Cloning method: Restriction Enzyme; 5′ cloning site Unknown (unknown if destroyed); 3′ cloning site Unknown (unknown if destroyed)
Terms and licenses: Academic/Nonprofit Terms; Industry Terms: Not Available to Industry
Depositor comments: Please see the annotated GenBank file and the additional image file for the specific location of the minipromoter in this plasmid.
How to cite: pEMS2025 was a gift from Elizabeth Simpson (Addgene plasmid # 49132 ; http://n2t.net/addgene:49132 ; RRID:Addgene_49132)
