[The description below was written by a language model from this plasmid's Addgene catalogue record and pLannotate feature annotations shown in this document.]
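Description:
pEMS2025 is a single-stranded AAV transfer plasmid (ssAAV-Ple303-iCre) built on an AAV2 backbone for mammalian expression. It is 7,111 nt long and carries two AAV2 inverted terminal repeats, one spanning the plasmid origin and one downstream of the expression cassette. These ITRs define the segment that is replicated and packaged into AAV particles when helper functions are supplied in trans. The bacterial portion contains a ColE1/pUC-type origin, an f1 phage origin, and an ampicillin resistance gene (β-lactamase) under its own promoter. It also holds leftover cloning-vector elements: lacZα and lacI fragments, a CAP binding site, and the lac promoter and operator. Although the origin is annotated as a high-copy type, the catalogue lists the plasmid as low copy and names a recombination-deficient strain for propagation, which is common for plasmids containing repeat-prone ITRs.

Between the ITRs, the payload is the Ple303 MiniPromoter, a compact synthetic regulatory element designed from the NOV gene. The automated feature table does not annotate this promoter. It presumably lies in the roughly 2.5 kb unannotated region between the upstream ITR and the intron, and the depositor refers users to the annotated sequence file for its exact position. Downstream are a chimeric β-globin/immunoglobulin heavy chain intron, which typically enhances transcript processing and expression, then the Cre coding sequence (iCre, a codon-improved Cre recombinase) and an SV40 polyadenylation signal. The construct is used to produce recombinant AAV that delivers Cre under a small, cell-type-restricted promoter. Recombination at loxP sites in reporter or floxed target cells then reveals or exploits the promoter's expression pattern. The associated publication concerns MiniPromoters tested in mouse and primate retina.
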