Features (pLannotate 1.2.2; 15 found; start..end, strand, type, name):
   2669..2801    +  intron         chimeric intron: chimera between introns from human β-globin and immunoglobulin heavy chain genes
   2828..3856    +  CDS            cre: RECR_BPP1 - Experimental evidence at protein level: Swiss-Prot protein existence level 1. Catalyzes site-specific recombination between two 34-base- pair LOXP sites. Its role is to maintain the phage genome as a monomeric unit-copy plasmid in the lysogenic state. From Escherichia phage P1 (Bacteriophage P1).
   3882..4003    -  polyA_signal   SV40 poly(A) signal: SV40 polyadenylation signal
   4026..4094    -  CDS            large T antigen (fragment): large T antigen from SV40 (simian virus 40)
   4172..4302    +  repeat_region  AAV2 ITR (fragment): inverted terminal repeat of adeno-associated virus serotype 2 inverted
   4316..4473    +  CDS            lacZα (fragment): LacZα fragment of β-galactosidase; lacZ fragment
   4478..4906    +  rep_origin     f1 ori (sequence partly withheld): f1 bacteriophage origin of replication; arrow indicates direction of (+) strand synthesis
   4959..5063    +  promoter       AmpR promoter: bla
   5064..5924    +  CDS            AmpR: β-lactamase; bla; confers resistance to ampicillin, carbenicillin, and related antibiotics
   6095..6683    +  rep_origin     ori: high-copy-number ColE1/pMB1/pBR322/pUC origin of replication
   6866..6958    +  CDS            lacI (fragment): lac repressor; lacI; The lac repressor binds to the lac operator to inhibit transcription in E. coli. This inhibition can be relieved by adding lactose or isopropyl-β-D-thiogalactopyranoside (IPTG).
   6971..6992    +  protein_bind   CAP binding site: CAP binding activates transcription in the presence of cAMP. E. coli catabolite activator protein
   7007..7037    +  promoter       lac promoter: promoter for the E. coli lac operon
   7045..7061    +  protein_bind   lac operator: The lac repressor binds to the lac operator to inhibit transcription in E. coli. This inhibition can be relieved by adding lactose or isopropyl-β-D-thiogalactopyranoside (IPTG). lac repressor encoded by lacI
   7111..130     -  repeat_region  AAV2 ITR (fragment) (across the origin): inverted terminal repeat of adeno-associated virus serotype 2 inverted
>Addgene plasmid #49132 | pEMS2025 | depositor full sequence | sequence record 73233 | pEMS2025 sequence 7111 bps
CTGCGCGCTCGCTCGCTCACTGAGGCCGCCCGGGCAAAGCCCGGGCGTCGGGCGACCTTTGGTCGCCCGG
CCTCAGTGAGCGAGCGAGCGCGCAGAGAGGGAGTGGCCAACTCCATCACTAGGGGTTCCTTGTAGTTAAT
GATTAACCCGCCATGCTACTTATCTACGTAGCCATGCTCTAGGAAGATCGGAATTCCCTAGGCCGGCCGG
GTGAACTCTGTGGTGACTGCTTTAATTAATTTATGTAATTGGAATTTCACCAAGACATAAATTTACTCAT
ATCTATTTTTAAAGACAGGAATATTGATCTTGGACCAGCAATAAATTCCTGTAATATTTGTCCTCAGTAA
AAAGCCAAGACAATTCTAGGCCATTTCTTTTTGTCTTGAAAACGTTATGCCAAAATCATCATTTTGTTGG
CTGCATACATCCTGATTTATATTCGATGAGAGTTATAAAAGGCTTTTATAGTGGAGATGGCCGAGTGACA
TTTTCCTATAAATCACGATCATTTTTACTGCTACAAAGTTCTAGGACTGAACTTCAAATACAACCGTGCT
GTAAACTCTGTGGATGGAACCACATACTTGCTGAATGAGAAACATGTTTCCCTTTCACCATGAGTGACTG
CATATTCCAGTCAGTCTCTGGCAGATGAGAGCATCACTAAAACCCAGGGAACCATGCTCAGCTTTGATGA
AGCAGCTTGTGAAACGCAGGTCAGAAGAACTTACCATCTTGGGAAAGTGATAAAGCTGGATGGTCTCTAA
CATTTACCTAAACTTGAATTGGCTATTTTTTGTACATACATTTTCCATTTCAACTATTAGCTTAGAAGTT
TACAAAAGAACAGTCCAGTTTTTTTTTTTCTATTATAACAGATACAGCATTACCATTTGTAATCGTTGAT
CAAGGCATAAGCAATTTCTTGCTTGTCAATTTGAACATCTAGCCAGGAATAAATAGCACACAGTATGTGT
AATGCAATCTTCAAAGCGTTTTATTGGAACAGTTCTTAGACCTCATACAAGGAAATAAAAAAATAAGAAA
TGTAAATGAATGTGATGTCAGACTGAGGAAGCAAGTCTCTAGAGATCCCTGGAAGTTAGAATGGATTTTA
AAATTCATTATGATTGAATTATAAAATAAATGAAAACCAGCAGGGTTAAATATGAGGTTGATGGGAGCAA
GAAAAGAAAGTTATTTGGATACCCATGGCAGGGAGCATGCAAGTTCAGGTTCACCTCTAGGGCAAGGAAG
AATTTTCTTCAAGGTTCTTCTCTTTCAGTGTTTACTCTGTAGCAGGCACTGTGACTGTGTAAGTGGCACA
CCCTTAAGATGCCCCCAAGTTACTTTGCCCGCCTTGGTGGCCCCCATTTGGTCACCGGGCTCACTGCGTC
TTCTGTCCCAGCTGAGTGGTTTCTCCTTGTCTCGCCTGCCTTCAGTGTTAATTTCCAGAAAAATTGAAAG
AGGAGGGGTTAAGTTAAACATACACTGTGAGTTGTTCTTACGCTACAGTTGAAGAGAGATCTTGAAATAT
ATTTTTCATTCATTTTCTCTCTTTGTGTCTCCCCTATGTGAGAAATATGGCATGCACAATTGGCGCCTAT
ATTATCCTCTAGCCAATACTTTATCCCAGTTGCCTTAGCAACTGTCAATATTTGTCTGGTATGTCACAGC
CCCAGTTGGCTGATGGCTGGTTGAACATCTACTTGTAAAGTTTAGGAAAGAGAGACACCCAGTGGTCTAA
ATTAACTGAGTTGCTGAAAGCCTGCTTCATTTTATTTTCACTTCAGAAATGTTTATTAATTTTTAAATCT
GATCTTCTGTTAATCATCAACAATCCCCACAATTAAACTTATGAAGGGAGAAAAGAACATGTGTTGGCAC
ACTTACTTTTTCTGTAAAGTCCCAGACAGTAAATATTTTAGGCTTTGCGGTCCCCCTGCCACTCCCCTCC
CCCCAACACACACACACTTTTCTCTTTCTCCTCTTTCTCTCCTTTCCTCCCTTGCTTCTCTCCCCTCCCT
CTCAACACATTCAATGAGTGCCCTAAACGGTGACAAACTTGCATGTGCTTCCCTCATGACTAAACCCCTG
GGCCTTCTGCCAATCCCCTGCAGATGGCCCCAAACTGCAGGCATCCCGTAAGGGGACCCCACGCTTGCAG
CCCTGGTTGGAACGGTCAGGGTGGAGGAGGATGGTGGGGAGTGGTGGTGTCTTCGTCCTGGGAGAAGGCG
AAGCAACTTCCAGGAGGAAACGGGCGTTTCCTTCCCACGCGCTCGAGCGAGCCCTGGGTCCTGGCCTCGG
AACTCCACCCAGCCCCTCCCCACCCTCTGGGAAAAGCCAGTCGCCACACACAGGCACACGCAGGCCCCGG
CGCCGCGCCCTAAGGAGAGCAGCACCCACAGCCAATTGCCATGGCAACCCCGGGGTTCGTTCCACTTCCC
CACCCAGCCGATCTCCCCCCTCCTCCCTGCACTGCAGCCAACCGGCTTGTGCGCGTCCCAGGAGCGCGCT
ATAAAACCTGTGCTGGGCGTGATCGGCAAGCACCGGACCAGGGGGAAGGCGAGCAGTGCCAATCTACAGC
GAAGAAAGTCTCGTTTGGTAAAAGCGAGAGGGGAAAGCCTGAGCGGCGCGCCGAAGTTGGTCGTGAGGCA
CTGGGCAGGTAAGTATCAAGGTTACAAGACAGGTTTAAGGAGACCAATAGAAACTGGGCTTGTCGAGACA
GAGAAGACTCTTGCGTTTCTGATAGGCACCTATTGGTCTTACTGACATCCACTTTGCCTTTCTCTCCACA
GGTGTCCACTCCCAGGCGGCCGCCACCATGTCCAACCTGCTGACTGTGCACCAAAACCTGCCTGCCCTCC
CTGTGGATGCCACCTCTGATGAAGTCAGGAAGAACCTGATGGACATGTTCAGGGACAGGCAGGCCTTCTC
TGAACACACCTGGAAGATGCTCCTGTCTGTGTGCAGATCCTGGGCTGCCTGGTGCAAGCTGAACAACAGG
AAATGGTTCCCTGCTGAACCTGAGGATGTGAGGGACTACCTCCTGTACCTGCAAGCCAGAGGCCTGGCTG
TGAAGACCATCCAACAGCACCTGGGCCAGCTCAACATGCTGCACAGGAGATCTGGCCTGCCTCGCCCTTC
TGACTCCAATGCTGTGTCCCTGGTGATGAGGAGAATCAGAAAGGAGAATGTGGATGCTGGGGAGAGAGCC
AAGCAGGCCCTGGCCTTTGAACGCACTGACTTTGACCAAGTCAGATCCCTGATGGAGAACTCTGACAGAT
GCCAGGACATCAGGAACCTGGCCTTCCTGGGCATTGCCTACAACACCCTGCTGCGCATTGCCGAAATTGC
CAGAATCAGAGTGAAGGACATCTCCCGCACCGATGGTGGGAGAATGCTGATCCACATTGGCAGGACCAAG
ACCCTGGTGTCCACAGCTGGTGTGGAGAAGGCCCTGTCCCTGGGGGTTACCAAGCTGGTGGAGAGATGGA
TCTCTGTGTCTGGTGTGGCTGATGACCCCAACAACTACCTGTTCTGCCGGGTCAGAAAGAATGGTGTGGC
TGCCCCTTCTGCCACCTCCCAACTGTCCACCCGGGCCCTGGAAGGGATCTTTGAGGCCACCCACCGCCTG
ATCTATGGTGCCAAGGATGACTCTGGGCAGAGATACCTGGCCTGGTCTGGCCACTCTGCCAGAGTGGGTG
CTGCCAGGGACATGGCCAGGGCTGGTGTGTCCATCCCTGAAATCATGCAGGCTGGTGGCTGGACCAATGT
GAACATAGTGATGAACTACATCAGAAACCTGGACTCTGAGACTGGGGCCATGGTGAGGCTGCTCGAGGAT
GGGGACTGAGCGGCCGCGATCGCAGACATGATAAGATACATTGATGAGTTTGGACAAACCACAACTAGAA
TGCAGTGAAAAAAATGCTTTATTTGTGAAATTTGTGATGCTATTGCTTTATTTGTAACCATTATAAGCTG
CAATAAACAAGTTAACAACAACAATTGCATTCATTTTATGTTTCAGGTTCAGGGGGAGATGTGGGAGGTT
TTTTAAAGCAAGTAAAACCTCTACAAATGTGGTAGTCGAAATTCCCGATAAGGATCTTCCTAGAGCATGG
CTACGTAGATAAGTAGCATGGCGGGTTAATCATTAACTACAAGGAACCCCTAGTGATGGAGTTGGCCACT
CCCTCTCTGCGCGCTCGCTCGCTCACTGAGGCCGGGCGACCAAAGGTCGCCCGACGCCCGGGCTTTGCCC
GGGCGGCCTCAGTGAGCGAGCGAGCGCGCAGCCTTAATTAACCTAATTCACTGGCCGTCGTTTTACAACG
TCGTGACTGGGAAAACCCTGGCGTTACCCAACTTAATCGCCTTGCAGCACATCCCCCTTTCGCCAGCTGG
CGTAATAGCGAAGAGGCCCGCACCGATCGCCCTTCCCAACAGTTGCGCAGCCTGAATGGCGAATGGG
[124 nt withheld, positions 4478-4601]
C
[91 nt withheld, positions 4603-4693]
A
[49 nt withheld, positions 4695-4743]
CCTTTGACGTTGGAGTCCACGTTCTTT
[37 nt withheld, positions 4771-4807]
ACCCTATCTCGGTCTATTCTTTTGATTTATAAGGGATTTTGCCGATTTCGGCCTATTGGTTAAAAAATGA
GCTGATTTAACAAAAATTTAACGCGAATTTTAACAAAATATTAACGCTTACAATTTAGGTGGCACTTTTC
GGGGAAATGTGCGCGGAACCCCTATTTGTTTATTTTTCTAAATACATTCAAATATGTATCCGCTCATGAG
ACAATAACCCTGATAAATGCTTCAATAATATTGAAAAAGGAAGAGTATGAGTATTCAACATTTCCGTGTC
GCCCTTATTCCCTTTTTTGCGGCATTTTGCCTTCCTGTTTTTGCTCACCCAGAAACGCTGGTGAAAGTAA
AAGATGCTGAAGATCAGTTGGGTGCACGAGTGGGTTACATCGAACTGGATCTCAACAGCGGTAAGATCCT
TGAGAGTTTTCGCCCCGAAGAACGTTTTCCAATGATGAGCACTTTTAAAGTTCTGCTATGTGGCGCGGTA
TTATCCCGTATTGACGCCGGGCAAGAGCAACTCGGTCGCCGCATACACTATTCTCAGAATGACTTGGTTG
AGTACTCACCAGTCACAGAAAAGCATCTTACGGATGGCATGACAGTAAGAGAATTATGCAGTGCTGCCAT
AACCATGAGTGATAACACTGCGGCCAACTTACTTCTGACAACGATCGGAGGACCGAAGGAGCTAACCGCT
TTTTTGCACAACATGGGGGATCATGTAACTCGCCTTGATCGTTGGGAACCGGAGCTGAATGAAGCCATAC
CAAACGACGAGCGTGACACCACGATGCCTGTAGCAATGGCAACAACGTTGCGCAAACTATTAACTGGCGA
ACTACTTACTCTAGCTTCCCGGCAACAATTAATAGACTGGATGGAGGCGGATAAAGTTGCAGGACCACTT
CTGCGCTCGGCCCTTCCGGCTGGCTGGTTTATTGCTGATAAATCTGGAGCCGGTGAGCGTGGGTCTCGCG
GTATCATTGCAGCACTGGGGCCAGATGGTAAGCCCTCCCGTATCGTAGTTATCTACACGACGGGGAGTCA
GGCAACTATGGATGAACGAAATAGACAGATCGCTGAGATAGGTGCCTCACTGATTAAGCATTGGTAACTG
TCAGACCAAGTTTACTCATATATACTTTAGATTGATTTAAAACTTCATTTTTAATTTAAAAGGATCTAGG
TGAAGATCCTTTTTGATAATCTCATGACCAAAATCCCTTAACGTGAGTTTTCGTTCCACTGAGCGTCAGA
CCCCGTAGAAAAGATCAAAGGATCTTCTTGAGATCCTTTTTTTCTGCGCGTAATCTGCTGCTTGCAAACA
AAAAAACCACCGCTACCAGCGGTGGTTTGTTTGCCGGATCAAGAGCTACCAACTCTTTTTCCGAAGGTAA
CTGGCTTCAGCAGAGCGCAGATACCAAATACTGTTCTTCTAGTGTAGCCGTAGTTAGGCCACCACTTCAA
GAACTCTGTAGCACCGCCTACATACCTCGCTCTGCTAATCCTGTTACCAGTGGCTGCTGCCAGTGGCGAT
AAGTCGTGTCTTACCGGGTTGGACTCAAGACGATAGTTACCGGATAAGGCGCAGCGGTCGGGCTGAACGG
GGGGTTCGTGCACACAGCCCAGCTTGGAGCGAACGACCTACACCGAACTGAGATACCTACAGCGTGAGCT
ATGAGAAAGCGCCACGCTTCCCGAAGGGAGAAAGGCGGACAGGTATCCGGTAAGCGGCAGGGTCGGAACA
GGAGAGCGCACGAGGGAGCTTCCAGGGGGAAACGCCTGGTATCTTTATAGTCCTGTCGGGTTTCGCCACC
TCTGACTTGAGCGTCGATTTTTGTGATGCTCGTCAGGGGGGCGGAGCCTATGGAAAAACGCCAGCAACGC
GGCCTTTTTACGGTTCCTGGCCTTTTGCTGGCCTTTTGCTCACATGTTCTTTCCTGCGTTATCCCCTGAT
TCTGTGGATAACCGTATTACCGCCTTTGAGTGAGCTGATACCGCTCGCCGCAGCCGAACGACCGAGCGCA
GCGAGTCAGTGAGCGAGGAAGCGGAAGAGCGCCCAATACGCAAACCGCCTCTCCCCGCGCGTTGGCCGAT
TCATTAATGCAGCTGGCACGACAGGTTTCCCGACTGGAAAGCGGGCAGTGAGCGCAACGCAATTAATGTG
AGTTAGCTCACTCATTAGGCACCCCAGGCTTTACACTTTATGCTTCCGGCTCGTATGTTGTGTGGAATTG
TGAGCGGATAACAATTTCACACAGGAAACAGCTATGACCATGATTACGCCAGATTTAATTAAGG
