>Addgene plasmid #49132 | pEMS2025 | addgene partial sequence | sequence record 122717 | EBV-rev 5'-GTGGTTTGTCCAAACTCATC-3'
CGATCGCGGCCGCTCAGTCCCCATCCTCGAGCAGCCTCACCATGGCCCCAGTCTCAGAGTCCAGGTTTCT
GATGTAGTTCATCACTATGTTCACATTGGTCCAGCCACCAGCCTGCATGATTTCAGGGATGGACACACCA
GCCCTGGCCATGTCCCTGGCAGCACCCACTCTGGCAGAGTGGCCAGACCAGGCCAGGTATCTCTGCCCAG
AGTCATCCTTGGCACCATAGATCAGGCGGTGGGTGGCCTCAAAGATCCCTTCCAGGGCCCGGGTGGACAG
TTGGGAGGTGGCAGAAGGGGCAGCCACACCATTCTTTCTGACCCGGCAGAACAGGTAGTTGTTGGGGTCA
TCAGCCACACCAGACACAGAGATCCATCTCTCCACCAGCTTGGTAACCCCCAGGGACAGGGCCTTCTCCA
CACCAGCTGTGGACACCAGGGTCTTGGTCCTGCCAATGTGGATCAGCATTCTCCCACCATCGGTGCGGGA
GATGTCCTTCACTCTGATTCTGGCAATTTCGGCAATGCGCAGCAGGGTGTTGTAGGCAATGCCCAGGAAG
GCCAGGTTCCTGATGTCCTGGCATCTGTCAGAGTTCTCCATCAGGGATCTGACTTGGTCAAAGTCAGTGC
GTTCAAAGGCCAGGGCCTGCTTGGCTCTCTCCCCAGCATCCACATTCTCCTTTCTGATTCTCCTCATCAC
CAGGGACACAGCATTGGAGTCAGAAGGGCGAGGCAGGCCAGATCTCCTGTGCAGCATGTTGAGCTGGCCC
AGGTGCTGTTGGATGGTCTTCACAGCCAGGCCTCTGGCTTGCAGGTACAGGAGGTAGTCCCTCACATCCT
CAGGTTCAGCAGGGAACCATTTCCTGTTGTTCAGCTTGCACCAGGCAGCCCAGGATCTGCACACAGACAG
GAGCATCTTCCAGGTGTGTTCAGAGAA
