>Addgene plasmid #49132 | pEMS2025 | addgene partial sequence | sequence record 122718 | pCAGGS-3 5'-TCCTTAAACCTGTCTTGTAA-3'
CAACTTCGGCGCGCCGCTCAGGCTTTCCCCTCTCGCTTTTACCAAACGAGACTTTCTTCGCTGTAGATTG
GCACTGCTCGCCTTCCCCCTGGTCCGGTGCTTGCCGATCACGCCCAGCACAGGTTTTATAGCGCGCTCCT
GGGACGCGCACAAGCCGGTTGGCTGCAGTGCAGGGAGGAGGGGGGAGATCGGCTGGGTGGGGAAGTGGAA
CGAACCCCGGGGTTGCCATGGCAATTGGCTGTGGGTGCTGCTCTCCTTAGGGCGCGGCGCCGGGGCCTGC
GTGTGCCTGTGTGTGGCGACTGGCTTTTCCCAGAGGGTGGGGAGGGGCTGGGTGGAGTTCCGAGGCCAGG
ACCCAGGGCTCGCTCGAGCGCGTGGGAAGGAAACGCCCGTTTCCTCCTGGAAGTTGCTTCGCCTTCTCCC
AGGACGAAGACACCACCACTCCCCACCATCCTCCTCCACCCTGACCGTTCCAACCAGGGCTGCAAGCGTG
GGGTCCCCTTACGGGATGCCTGCAGTTTGGGGCCATCTGCAGGGGATTGGCAGAAGGCCCAGGGGTTTAG
TCATGAGGGAAGCACATGCAAGTTTGTCACCGTTTAGGGCACTCATTGAATGTGTTGAGAGGGAGGGGAG
AGAAGCAAGGGAGGAAAGGAGAGAAAGAGGAGAAAGAGAAAAGTGTGTGTGTGTTGGGGGGAGGGGAGTG
GCAGGGGGACCGCAAAGCCTAAAATATTTACTGTCTGGGACTTTACAGAAAAAGTAAGTGTGCCAACACA
TGTTCTTTTCTCCCTTCATAAGTTTAATTGTGGGGATTGTTGATGATTAACA
