>Addgene plasmid #49132 | pEMS2025 | addgene partial sequence | sequence record 122720 | chim-int-F 5'-TCTTACTGACATCCACTTTGCC-3'
CCAGGCGGCCGCCACCATGTCCAACCTGCTGACTGTGCACCAAAACCTGCCTGCCCTCCCTGTGGATGCC
ACCTCTGATGAAGTCAGGAAGAACCTGATGGACATGTTCAGGGACAGGCAGGCCTTCTCTGAACACACCT
GGAAGATGCTCCTGTCTGTGTGCAGATCCTGGGCTGCCTGGTGCAAGCTGAACAACAGGAAATGGTTCCC
TGCTGAACCTGAGGATGTGAGGGACTACCTCCTGTACCTGCAAGCCAGAGGCCTGGCTGTGAAGACCATC
CAACAGCACCTGGGCCAGCTCAACATGCTGCACAGGAGATCTGGCCTGCCTCGCCCTTCTGACTCCAATG
CTGTGTCCCTGGTGATGAGGAGAATCAGAAAGGAGAATGTGGATGCTGGGGAGAGAGCCAAGCAGGCCCT
GGCCTTTGAACGCACTGACTTTGACCAAGTCAGATCCCTGATGGAGAACTCTGACAGATGCCAGGACATC
AGGAACCTGGCCTTCCTGGGCATTGCCTACAACACCCTGCTGCGCATTGCCGAAATTGCCAGAATCAGAG
TGAAGGACATCTCCCGCACCGATGGTGGGAGAATGCTGATCCACATTGGCAGGACCAAGACCCTGGTGTC
CACAGCTGGTGTGGAGAAGGCCCTGTCCCTGGGGGTTACCAAGCTGGTGGAGAGATGGATCTCTGTGTCT
GGTGTGGCTGATGACCCCAACAACTACCTGTTCTGCCGGGTCAGAAAGAATGGTGTGGCTGCCCCTTCTG
CCACCTCCCAACTGTCCACCCGGGCCCTGGAAGGGATCTTTGAGGCCACCCACCGCCTGATCTATGGTGC
CAAGGATGACTCTGGGCAGAGATACCTGGCCTGGTCTGGCCACTCTGCCAGAGTGGGTGCTGCCAGGGAC
ATGGCCAGGGCTGGTGTGTCCATCCCTGAAATCATGCAGGCTGGTGGCTGGAC
